>Addgene plasmid #214068 | AiRTi | addgene full sequence | sequence record 423979 | Addgene NGS Result
TTGAGATCCTTTTTTTCTGCGCGTAATCTGCTGCTTGCAAACAAAAAAACCACCGCTACCAGCGGTGGTT
TGTTTGCCGGATCAAGAGCTACCAACTCTTTTTCCGAAGGTAACTGGCTTCAGCAGAGCGCAGATACCAA
ATACTGTTCTTCTAGTGTAGCCGTAGTTAGGCCACCACTTCAAGAACTCTGTAGCACCGCCTACATACCT
CGCTCTGCTAATCCTGTTACCAGTGGCTGCTGCCAGTGGCGATAAGTCGTGTCTTACCGGGTTGGACTCA
AGACGATAGTTACCGGATAAGGCGCAGCGGTCGGGCTGAACGGGGGGTTCGTGCACACAGCCCAGCTTGG
AGCGAACGACCTACACCGAACTGAGATACCTACAGCGTGAGCTATGAGAAAGCGCCACGCTTCCCGAAGG
GAGAAAGGCGGACAGGTATCCGGTAAGCGGCAGGGTCGGAACAGGAGAGCGCACGAGGGAGCTTCCAGGG
GGAAACGCCTGGTATCTTTATAGTCCTGTCGGGTTTCGCCACCTCTGACTTGAGCGTCGATTTTTGTGAT
GCTCGTCAGGGGGGCGGAGCCTATGGAAAAACGCCAGCAACGCGGCCTTTTTACGGTTCCTGGCCTTTTG
CTGGCCTTTTGCTCACATGTTCTTTCCTGCGTTATCCCCTGATTCTGTGGATAACCGTATTACCGCCTTT
GAGTGAGCTGATACCGCTCGCCGCAGCCGAACGACCGAGCGCAGCGAGTCAGTGAGCGAGGAAGCGGAAG
AGCGCCCAATACGCAAACCGCCTCTCCCCGCGCGTTGGCCGATTCATTAATGCAGCTGGCACGACAGGTT
TCCCGACTGGAAAGCGGGCAGTGAGCGCAACGCAATTAATGTGAGTTAGCTCACTCATTAGGCACCCCAG
GCTTTACACTTTATGCTTCCGGCTCGTATGTTGTGTGGAATTGTGAGCGGATAACAATTTCACACAGGAA
ACAGCTATGACCATGATTACGCCAAGCGCGCAATTAACCCTCACTAAAGGGAACAAAAGCTGGGTACCTA
AGATACATTGATGAGTTTGGACAAACCACAACTAGAATGCAGTGAAAAAAATGCTTTATTTGTGAAATTT
GTGATGCTATTGCTTTATTTGTAACCATTATAAGCTGCAATAAACAAGTTGACGGTATCGTAATAACTTC
GTATAGCATACATTATACGAAGTTATATGGATCCATATGCTAGCTCGACGCTCAGGTCGAGGGATCTTCA
TAAGAGAAGAGGGACAGCTATGACTGGGAGTAAGGAATGGACAGCAGGGGGCTGTTTCATATACTGATGA
CCTCTTTATAGCCACCTTTGTTCATGGCAGCCAGCATATGGCATATGTTGCCAAACTCTAAACCAAATAC
TCATTCTGATGTTTTAAATGATTTGCCCTCCCATATGTCCTTCCGAGTGAGAGACACAAAAAATTCCAAC
ACACTATTGCAATGAAAATAAATTTCCTTTATTAGCCAGAAGTCAGATGCTCAAGGGGCTTCATGATGTC
CCCATAATTTTTGGCAGAGGGAAAAAGATCTCAGTGGTATTTGTGAGCCAGGGCATTGGCCACACCAGCC
ACCACCTTCTGATAGGCAGCCTGCACCTGAGTGTTTACTTGTACAGCTCGTCCATGCCGTGAGTGATCCC
GGCGGCGGTGCGGAACTCCAGCAGGACCATGTGATCGCGCTTCTCGTTGGGGTCTTTGCTCAGCTTGGAC
TGGGTGCTCAGGTAGTGGTTGTCGGGCAGCAGCACGGGGCCGTCGCCGATGGGGGTGTTCTGCTGGTAGT
GGTCGGCGAGCTGCACGCTGCCGTCCTCGATGTTGTGGCGGATCTTGAAGTTCACCTTGATGCCGTTCTT
CTGCTTGTCGGCCATGATATAGATGTTGTGGCTGTTGAAGTTGTACTCCAGCTTGTGCCCCAGGATGTTG
CCGTCCTCCTTGAAGTCGATGCCCTTCAGCTCGATGCGGTTCACCAGGGTGTCGCCCTCGAACTTCACCT
CGGCGCGGGTCTTGTAGTTGCCGTCGTCCTTGAAGAAGATGGTGCGCTCCTGGACGTAGCCTTCGGGCAT
GGCGGACTTGAAGAAGTCGTGCTGCTTCATGTGGTCGGGGTAGCGGCTGAAGCACTGCACGCCGTGGCTC
AGGGTGGTCACGAGGGTGGGCCAGGGCACGGGCAGCTTGCCGGTGGTGCAGATGAACTTCAGGGTCAGCT
TGCCGTAGGTGGCATCGCCCTCGCCCTCGCCGGACACGCTGAACTTGTGGCCGTTTACGTCGCCGTCCAG
CTCGACCAGGATGGGCACCACCCCGGTGAACAGCTCCTCGCCCTTGCTCACCATGGTGGCGACCACGATC
CTCATCCTGTCTCTGCGATCTGACGGTTCACTAAACGAGCTCTGCTTATATAGGCCTCCCACCGTACACG
CCACCTCGACATACTCAGTAGTTATTAATAGTAATCAATTACGGGGTCATTAGTTCATAGCGAGGCTGCA
GTCTACCGCGTTACATAACTTACGGTAAATGGCCCGCCTGGCTGACCGCCCAACGACCCCCGCCCATTGA
CGTCAATAATGACGTATGTTCCCATAGTAACGCCAATAGGGACTTTCCATTGACGTCAATGGGTGGAGTA
TTTACGGTAAACTGCCCACTTGGCAGTACATCAAGTGTATCATATGCCAAGTACGCCCCCTATTGACGTC
AATGACGGTAAATGGCCCGCCTGGCATTATGCCCAGTACATGACCTTATGGGACTTTCCTACTTGGCAGT
ACATCTACGTATTAGTCATCGCTATTACCATGGTGATGCGGTTTTGGCAGTACATCAATGGGCGTGGATA
GCGGTTTGACTCACGGGGATTTCCAAGTCTCCACCCCATTGACGTCAATGGGAGTTTGTTTTGGCACCAA
AATCAACGGGACTTTCCAAAATGTCGTAACAACTCCGCCCCATTGACGCAAATGGGCGGTAGGCGTGTAC
GGTGGGAGGTCTATATAAGCAGAGCTGGTTTAGTGAACCGTCAGATACCGGCAGGTAAGTATCAAGGTTA
CAAGACAGGTTTAAGGAGACCAATAGAAACTGGGCTTGTCGAGACAGAGAAGACTCTTGCGTTTCGGTCG
ACTTCTAGAGCTCTGGAGGCTTGCTGAAGGCTGTATGCTAGAGACGTACAGATGCGTCTCACAGGACACA
AGGCCTGTTACTAGCACTCACATGGAACAAATGGCCGAATTCGGCGCTAGCTGCTGATATCGCATACGCG
TGGACCAGATAGGCACCTATTGGTCTTACTGACATCCACTTTGCCTTTCTCTCCACAGGTGCCGGTCGCC
ACCGCCACCATGGAACAAAAGCTGATTTCTGAAGAAGACTTGGGTGAGGATAGCGTGCTGATCACCGAGA
ACATGCACATGAAACTGTACATGGAGGGCACCGTGAACGACCACCACTTCAAGTGCACATCCGAGGGCGA
AGGCAAGCCCTACGAGGGCACCCAGACCATGAAGATCAAGGTGGTCGAGGGCGGCCCTCTCCCCTTCGCC
TTCGACATCCTGGCTACCAGCTTCATGTACGGCAGCAAAACCTTTATCAACCACACCCAGGGCATCCCCG
ACTTCTTTAAGCAGTCCTTCCCTGAGGGCTTCACATGGGAGAGGATCACCACATACGAAGACGGGGGCGT
GCTGACCGCTACCCAGGACACCAGCCTCCAGAACGGCTGCCTCATCTACAACGTCAAGATCAACGGGGTG
AACTTCCCATCCAACGGCCCTGTGATGCAGAAGAAAACACTCGGCTGGGAGGCCAGCACCGAGATGCTGT
ACCCCGCTGACAGCGGCCTGAGAGGCCATAGCCAGATGGCCCTGAAGCTCGTGGGCGGGGGCTACCTGCA
CTGCTCCCTCAAGACCACATACAGATCCAAGAAACCCGCTAAGAACCTCAAGATGCCCGGCTTCTACTTC
GTGGACAGGAGACTGGAAAGAATCAAGGAGGCCGACAAAGAGACCTACGTCGAGCAGCACGAGATGGCTG
TGGCTCGCTACTGCGACCTGCCTAGCAAACTGGGGCACAGCCTCGAGGGTGGTTCTGGTGGTTCTGCCTA
AGGTGGTTCTGGTGGTTCTGAATTCGACTACAAGGACCACGACGGTGACTACAAGGACCACGACATCGAC
TACAAGGACGACGACGACAAGGAGGGCAGAGGAAGTCTGCTAACATGCGGTGACGTCGAGGAGAATCCTG
GCCCAGGTAAGCCTATCCCTAACCCTCTCCTCGGTCTCGATTCTACGAGCGGGGGCGAGGAGCTGTTCGC
CGGCATCGTGCCCGTGCTGATCGAGCTGGACGGCGACGTGCACGGCCACAAGTTCAGCGTGCGCGGCGAG
GGCGAGGGCGACGCCGACTACGGCAAGCTGGAGATCAAGTTCATCTGCACCACCGGCAAGCTGCCCGTGC
CCTGGCCCACCCTGGTGACCACCCTCTGCTACGGCATCCAGTGCTTCGCCCGCTACCCCGAGCACATGAA
GATGAACGACTTCTTCAAGAGCGCCATGCCCGAGGGCTACATCCAGGAGCGCACCATCCAGTTCCAGGAC
GACGGCAAGTACAAGACCCGCGGCGAGGTGAGTGCTACATGGTGAGCCCCAAAGCTGGTGTGGGAGGAGC
CACCTGGCTGATGGGCAGCCCCTTCATACCCTCACGTATTCCCCCAGGTGAAGTTCGAGGGCGACACCCT
GGTGAACCGCATCGAGCTGAAGGGCAAGGACTTCAAGGAGGACGGCAACATCCTGGGCCACAAGCTGGAG
TACAGCTTCAACAGCCACAACGTGTACATCCGCCCCGACAAGGCCAACAACGGCCTGGAGGCTAACTTCA
AGACCCGCCACAACATCGAGGGCGGCGGCGTGCAGCTGGCCGACCACTACCAGACCAACGTGCCCCTGGG
CGACGGCCCCGTGCTGATCCCCATCAACCACTACCTGAGCACTCAGACCAAGATCAGCAAGGACCGCAAC
GAGGCCCGCGACCACATGGTGCTCCTGGAGTCCTTCAGCGCCTGCTGCCACACCCACGGCATGGACGAGC
TGTACAGGTACCCATACGATGTTCCAGATTACGCTATGCATTAAATAGATCCACCGGATCTAGATAACTG
ATCATAATCAGCCATACCACATTTGTAGAGGTTTTACTTGCTTTAAAAAACCTCCCACACCTCCCCCTGA
ACCTGAAACATAAAATGAATGCAATTGTTGTTGTTAACTTGTTTATTGCAGCTTATAATGGTTACAAATA
AAGCAATAGCATCACAAATTTCACAAATAAAGCATTTTTTTCACTGCATTCTAGTTGTGGTTTGTCCAAA
CTCATCAATGTATCTTAACGCGAAACTAGTGCTATTGTCTTCCCAATCCTCCCCCTTGCTGTCCTGCCCC
ACCCCACCCCCCAGAATAGAATGACACCTACTCAGACAATGCGATGCAATTTCCTCATTTTATTAGGAAA
GGACAGTGGGAGTGGCACCTTCCAGGGTCAAGGAAGGCACGGGGGAGGGGCAAACAACAGATGGCTGGCA
ACTAGAAGGCACAGTCGAGGCTGATCAGCGAGCTCTAGAGTCGGTGGGCCTCGGGGGCGGGTGCGGGGTC
GGCGGGGCCGCCCCGGGTGGCTTCGGTCGGAGCCATGGGGTCGTGCGCTCCTTTCGGTCGGGCGCTGCGG
GTCGTGGGGCGGGCGTCAGGCACCGGGCTTGCGGGTCATGCACCAGGTGCGCGGTCCTTCGGGCACCTCG
ACGTCGGCGGTGACGGTGAAGCCGAGCCGCTCGTAGAAGGGGAGGTTGCGGGGCGCGGAGGTCTCCAGGA
AGGCGGGCACCCCGGCGCGCTCGGCCGCCTCCACTCCGGGGAGCACGACGGCGCTGCCCAGACCCTTGCC
CTGGTGGTCGGGCGACACGCCGACGGTGGCCAGGAACCACGCGGGCTCCTTGGGCCGGTGCGGCGCCAGG
AGGCCTTCCATCTGTTGCTGCGCGGCCAGCCGGGAACCGCTCAACTCGGCCATGCGCGGGCCGATCTCGG
CGAACACCGCCCCCGCTTCGACGCTCTCCGGCGTGGTCCAGACCGCCACCGCGGCGCCGTCGTCCGCGAC
CCACACCTTGCCGATGTCGAGCCCGACGCGCGTGAGGAAGAGTTCTTGCAGCTCGGTGACCCGCTCGATG
TGGCGGTCCGGGTCGACGGTGTGGCGCGTGGCGGGGTAGTCGGCGAACGCGGCGGCGAGGGTGCGTACGG
CCCGGGGGACGTCGTCGCGGGTGGCGAGGCGCACCGTGGGCTTGTACTCGGTCATGGTGATAACTTCGTA
TAGGATACTTTATACGAAGTTATTTATTCTCGAATGGGGGACCCCGTCCCTAACCCACGGGGCCAGTGGC
TATGGCAGGGCCTGCCGCCCCGACGTTGGCTGCGAGCCCTGGGCCTTCACCCGAACTTGGGGGGTGGGGT
GGGGAAAAGGAAGAAACGCGGGCGTATTGGCCCCAATGGGGTCTCGGTGGGGTATCGACAGAGTGCCAGC
CCTGGGACCGAACCCCGCGTTTATGAACAAACGACCCAACACCCGTGCGTTTTATTCTGTCTTTTTATTG
CCGTCATAGCGCGGGTTCCTTCCGGTATTGTCTCCTTCCGTGTTTATTAAGCTTGGCACTTTTCGGGGAA
ATGTGCGCGGAACCCCTATTTGTTTATTTTTCTAAATACATTCAAATATGTATCCGCTCATGAGACAATA
ACCCTGATAAATGCTTCAATAATATTGAAAAAGGAAGAGTATGAGTATTCAACATTTCCGTGTCGCCCTT
ATTCCCTTTTTTGCGGCATTTTGCCTTCCTGTTTTTGCTCACCCAGAAACGCTGGTGAAAGTAAAAGATG
CTGAAGATCAGTTGGGTGCACGAGTGGGTTACATCGAACTGGATCTCAACAGCGGTAAGATCCTTGAGAG
TTTTCGCCCCGAAGAACGTTTTCCAATGATGAGCACTTTTAAAGTTCTGCTATGTGGCGCGGTATTATCC
CGTATTGACGCCGGGCAAGAGCAACTCGGTCGCCGCATACACTATTCTCAGAATGACTTGGTTGAGTACT
CACCAGTCACAGAAAAGCATCTTACGGATGGCATGACAGTAAGAGAATTATGCAGTGCTGCCATAACCAT
GAGTGATAACACTGCGGCCAACTTACTTCTGACAACGATCGGAGGACCGAAGGAGCTAACCGCTTTTTTG
CACAACATGGGGGATCATGTAACTCGCCTTGATCGTTGGGAACCGGAGCTGAATGAAGCCATACCAAACG
ACGAGCGTGACACCACGATGCCTGTAGCAATGGCAACAACGTTGCGCAAACTATTAACTGGCGAACTACT
TACTCTAGCTTCCCGGCAACAATTAATAGACTGGATGGAGGCGGATAAAGTTGCAGGACCACTTCTGCGC
TCGGCCCTTCCGGCTGGCTGGTTTATTGCTGATAAATCTGGAGCCGGTGAGCGTGGGTCTCGCGGTATCA
TTGCAGCACTGGGGCCAGATGGTAAGCCCTCCCGTATCGTAGTTATCTACACGACGGGGAGTCAGGCAAC
TATGGATGAACGAAATAGACAGATCGCTGAGATAGGTGCCTCACTGATTAAGCATTGGTAACTGTCAGAC
CAAGTTTACTCATATATACTTTAGATTGATTTAAAACTTCATTTTTAATTTAAAAGGATCTAGGTGAAGA
TCCTTTTTGATAATCTCATGACCAAAATCCCTTAACGTGAGTTTTCGTTCCACTGAGCGTCAGACCCCGT
AGAAAAGATCAAAGGATCTTC
Features (pLannotate 1.2.2; 34 found; start..end, strand, type, name):
      1..589     +  rep_origin     ori: high-copy-number ColE1/pMB1/pBR322/pUC origin of replication
    772..864     +  CDS            lacI (fragment): lac repressor; lacI; The lac repressor binds to the lac operator to inhibit transcription in E. coli. This inhibition can be relieved by adding lactose or isopropyl-β-D-thiogalactopyranoside (IPTG).
    877..898     +  protein_bind   CAP binding site: CAP binding activates transcription in the presence of cAMP. E. coli catabolite activator protein
    913..943     +  promoter       lac promoter: promoter for the E. coli lac operon
    951..967     +  protein_bind   lac operator: The lac repressor binds to the lac operator to inhibit transcription in E. coli. This inhibition can be relieved by adding lactose or isopropyl-β-D-thiogalactopyranoside (IPTG). lac repressor encoded by lacI
   1012..1030    +  promoter       T3 promoter: promoter for bacteriophage T3 RNA polymerase
   1049..1170    -  polyA_signal   SV40 poly(A) signal: SV40 polyadenylation signal
   1183..1216    +  protein_bind   loxP: Cre-mediated recombination occurs in the 8-bp core sequence (GCATACAT). Cre recombinase
   1448..1503    -  polyA_signal   β-globin poly(A) signal: rabbit β-globin polyadenylation signal (Gil and Proudfoot, 1987)
   1574..1639    -  CDS            HBB (fragment): HBB_PONPY - Experimental evidence at transcript level: Swiss-Prot protein existence level 2. Involved in oxygen transport from the lung to the various peripheral tissues. From Pongo pygmaeus (Bornean orangutan).
   1645..2364    -  CDS            mEGFP: enhanced GFP with monomerizing A206K mutation (Zacharias et al., 2002) mammalian codon-optimized
   2418..2452    -  promoter       minimal CMV promoter (fragment): human cytomegalovirus (CMV) immediate early promoter
   2529..2832    +  enhancer       CMV enhancer: human cytomegalovirus immediate early enhancer
   2833..3036    +  promoter       CMV promoter: human cytomegalovirus (CMV) immediate early promoter
   3065..3145    +  intron         chimeric intron (fragment): chimera between introns from human β-globin and immunoglobulin heavy chain genes
   3163..3189    +  ncRNA          5' miR-155: sequence upstream of the precursor of mouse miR-155 microRNA (Uva et al., 2013) miRNA
   3215..3256    +  ncRNA          3' miR-155: sequence downstream of the precursor of mouse miR-155 microRNA (Uva et al., 2013) miRNA
   3298..3348    +  intron         chimeric intron (fragment): chimera between introns from human β-globin and immunoglobulin heavy chain genes
   3373..3398    +  CDS            13xMyc (fragment): 13 tandem Myc epitope tags
   3401..4101    +  CDS            TurboFP635 (fragment): far-red-shifted derivative of red fluorescent protein from Entacmaea quadricolor, also known as Katushka (Shcherbo et al., 2007) mammalian codon-optimized
   4201..4221    +  CDS            FLAG (fragment): FLAG® epitope tag, followed by an enterokinase cleavage site
   4276..4317    +  CDS            V5 tag: epitope tag from simian virus 5
   4318..5118    +  CDS            TagGFP2: TagGFP2 is a basic (constitutively fluorescent) green fluorescent protein published in 2008, derived from Aequorea macrodactyla. It is reported to be a very rapidly-maturing monomer with low acid sensitivity.
   5119..5145    +  CDS            3xHA (fragment): three tandem HA epitope tags
   5179..5263    +  CDS            large T antigen (fragment): large T antigen from SV40 (simian virus 40)
   5286..5407    +  polyA_signal   SV40 poly(A) signal: SV40 polyadenylation signal
   5503..5614    -  polyA_signal   bGH poly(A) signal: bovine growth hormone polyadenylation signal
   5641..5706    -  CDS            dmpM (fragment): DMPM_STRAD - Protein inferred from homology: Swiss-Prot protein existence level 3. From Streptomyces alboniger.
   5756..6355    -  CDS            PuroR: puromycin N-acetyltransferase; pac from Streptomyces alboniger; confers resistance to puromycin
   6360..6393    +  protein_bind   lox2272: Cre-mediated recombination occurs in the 8-bp core sequence (GGATACTT). lox2272 sites are compatible with each other, but incompatible with loxP or loxN sites (Lee and Saito, 1988). Cre recombinase
   6498..6514    +  polyA_signal   bGH poly(A) signal (fragment): bovine growth hormone polyadenylation signal
   6605..6653    -  polyA_signal   HSV TK poly(A) signal: herpes simplex virus thymidine kinase polyadenylation signal (Cole and Stacy, 1985)
   6726..6830    +  promoter       AmpR promoter: bla
   6831..7691    +  CDS            AmpR: β-lactamase; bla; confers resistance to ampicillin, carbenicillin, and related antibiotics
