[The description below was written by a language model from this plasmid's Addgene catalogue record and pLannotate feature annotations shown in this document.]
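Description:
AiRTi is a mammalian expression plasmid built on the pRD_RIPE backbone. It serves as a fluorescent reporter for measuring exon junction complex (EJC)-enhanced nonsense-mediated mRNA decay (NMD). It is propagated in E. coli through a high-copy ColE1/pUC-type origin and selected with ampicillin (AmpR). The annotated 7.9 kb sequence also carries residual cloning-vector elements: a lac promoter/operator region and a T3 promoter.

The payload lies between a loxP site and a lox2272 site. This heterologous pair is the kind used for Cre recombinase-mediated cassette exchange into a matching genomic landing pad, although the record does not state how the construct is delivered. A puromycin resistance gene sits immediately inside the lox2272 site with no annotated promoter of its own, and it is followed by a bGH polyadenylation signal. That arrangement would fit selection that depends on integration, but this is an inference.

Two divergent transcription units sit within the cassette. In one direction, the CMV enhancer/promoter drives a transcript whose 5' UTR contains a chimeric β-globin/immunoglobulin intron with miR-155 flanking sequences embedded in it, matching the catalogue note that the intron is in the 5' UTR. This is followed by a red fluorescent protein, listed by the depositor as TurboRFP and annotated as a TurboFP635-like fragment. A linker region with FLAG- and V5-like tag sequences comes next, then TagGFP2, an HA tag fragment and an SV40 poly(A) signal. In the opposite direction, a minimal CMV promoter fragment drives mEGFP, followed by a short β-globin fragment and a rabbit β-globin poly(A) signal. The role of this second unit is not stated in the record.

The construct belongs to a set of reporters for comparing EJC-independent and EJC-enhanced NMD. The record does not say whether this particular plasmid is a test or a control member of that set.
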