Addgene plasmid #214068: AiRTi
Purpose: Fluorescent reporter system to measure EJC-enhanced NMD activity. Intron present in 5'UTR
Depositing lab: Sujatha Jagannathan. Depositing organization: University of Colorado Denver and Anschutz Medical Campus. Publication: A system of reporters for comparative investigation of EJC-independent and EJC-enhanced nonsense-mediated mRNA decay. Kolakada D, Campbell AE, Galvis LB, Li Z, Lore M, Jagannathan S. Nucleic Acids Res. 2024 Feb 20:gkae121. doi: 10.1093/nar/gkae121. PubMed 38375914.
Backbone
  Vector backbone: pRD_RIPE
  Vector type: Mammalian Expression
Growth in bacteria
  Bacterial resistance: Ampicillin, 100 μg/mL
  Growth temperature: 37°C
  Growth strain: DH5alpha
  Copy number: High Copy
Gene/Insert
  Gene/Insert name: TurboRFP
  Mutation: Linker sequence present between RFP and GFP
Terms and licenses: Academic/Nonprofit Terms; Industry Terms: Not Available to Industry
Depositor comments: Please visit https://doi.org/10.1101/2023.11.14.567061 for bioRxiv preprint.
How to cite: AiRTi was a gift from Sujatha Jagannathan (Addgene plasmid # 214068 ; http://n2t.net/addgene:214068 ; RRID:Addgene_214068)
